Addgene plasmid #221120: pRS413-TEF1pr-ANP1-FAPoptim
Purpose: FAP-tagged marker for the cis-Golgi (FAP optimized for yeast expression)
Depositing lab: Allyson O’Donnell. Depositing organization: University of Pittsburgh (University, School of Medicine, and Cancer Institute). Publication: Optimization of the fluorogen-activating protein tag for quantitative protein trafficking and colocalization studies in S. cerevisiae. Oppenheimer KG, Hager NA, McAtee CK, Filiztekin E, Shang C, Warnick JA, Bruchez MP, Brodsky JL, Prosser DC, Kwiatkowski AV, O'Donnell AF. Mol Biol Cell. 2024 Jul 1;35(7):mr5. doi: 10.1091/mbc.E24-04-0174. Epub 2024 May 29. PubMed 38809589.
Backbone
  Vector backbone: pRS413
  Vector type: Yeast Expression
  Selectable markers: HIS3
Growth in bacteria
  Bacterial resistance: Ampicillin, 100 μg/mL
  Growth temperature: 37°C
  Growth strain: DH5alpha
  Copy number: Low Copy
Gene/Insert
  Gene/Insert name: ANP1-FAPoptim
  Species: S. cerevisiae (budding yeast)
  Promoter: TEF1
  Cloning method: Restriction Enzyme; 5′ cloning site Unknown (unknown if destroyed)
Terms and licenses: Academic/Nonprofit Terms; Industry Terms: Not Available to Industry
Depositor comments: The coding sequence of ANP1 lacking the stop codon was PCR amplified with primers containing BamHI and SmaI restriction enzyme adaptors. The PCR product was then inserted into the pRS413-TEF1pr-NFAPoptim plasmid using standard cloning approaches.
How to cite: pRS413-TEF1pr-ANP1-FAPoptim was a gift from Allyson O’Donnell (Addgene plasmid # 221120 ; http://n2t.net/addgene:221120 ; RRID:Addgene_221120)
