[The description below was written by a language model from this plasmid's Addgene catalogue record and pLannotate feature annotations shown in this document.]
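Description:
pRS413-TEF1pr-ANP1-FAPoptim is a yeast expression plasmid built on the pRS413 shuttle backbone, designed to label the cis-Golgi in Saccharomyces cerevisiae with a fluorogen-activating protein (FAP) tag. In yeast it is maintained as a low-copy centromeric plasmid through a CEN6/ARS element and selected by histidine prototrophy via the HIS3 marker and its native promoter. In E. coli it replicates from a ColE1/pUC-type origin and is selected with ampicillin through the β-lactamase gene. The backbone also carries an f1 phage origin, along with pBluescript-derived remnants flanking the cloning region: lac promoter/operator elements, a lacZα fragment, and T3 and T7 promoters.

The payload is driven by the constitutive TEF1 promoter (yeast EF-1α). It directs expression of the full ANP1 coding sequence, which encodes a subunit of the M-Pol II α-1,6-mannosyltransferase complex involved in elongating the mannan backbone of N-linked glycans. ANP1 was amplified without its stop codon and inserted into a parental TEF1pr-FAPoptim plasmid, so that it reads through a short polylinker segment into the C-terminal FAP tag, whose sequence is optimized for yeast expression. The annotation software detects the tag as two tandem segments resembling a mouse immunoglobulin lambda light-chain variable domain, consistent with FAPs being antibody-fragment-derived proteins that become fluorescent only on binding a cognate fluorogen dye. No yeast transcription terminator is annotated downstream of the fusion.

The construct serves as a cis-Golgi marker for protein trafficking and colocalization imaging in budding yeast.
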