Features (pLannotate 1.2.2; 25 found; start..end, strand, type, name):
    104..184     +  CDS            MRM1 (fragment): MRM1_YEAST - Also known as PET56 From Saccharomyces cerevisiae (strain ATCC 204508 / S288c) (Baker's yeast).
    185..234     -  misc_feature   bom (fragment): basis of mobility region from pBR322
    336..371     -  CDS            rop (fragment): Rop protein, which maintains plasmids at low copy number; rop
    446..949     +  misc_feature   CEN/ARS: S. cerevisiae CEN6 centromere fused to an autonomously replicating sequence
    979..1083    +  promoter       AmpR promoter: bla
   1084..1944    +  CDS            AmpR: β-lactamase; bla; confers resistance to ampicillin, carbenicillin, and related antibiotics
   2115..2703    +  rep_origin     ori: high-copy-number ColE1/pMB1/pBR322/pUC origin of replication
   2886..2978    +  CDS            lacI (fragment): lac repressor; lacI; The lac repressor binds to the lac operator to inhibit transcription in E. coli. This inhibition can be relieved by adding lactose or isopropyl-β-D-thiogalactopyranoside (IPTG).
   2991..3012    +  protein_bind   CAP binding site: CAP binding activates transcription in the presence of cAMP. E. coli catabolite activator protein
   3027..3057    +  promoter       lac promoter: promoter for the E. coli lac operon
   3065..3081    +  protein_bind   lac operator: The lac repressor binds to the lac operator to inhibit transcription in E. coli. This inhibition can be relieved by adding lactose or isopropyl-β-D-thiogalactopyranoside (IPTG). lac repressor encoded by lacI
   3126..3144    +  promoter       T3 promoter: promoter for bacteriophage T3 RNA polymerase
   3162..3560    +  promoter       TEF1 promoter: S. cerevisiae TEF1; promoter for EF-1α
   3564..3581    +  misc_feature   MCS (fragment): pBluescript multiple cloning site
   3582..5081    +  CDS            ANP1: ANP1_YEAST - Also known as GEM3. Experimental evidence at protein level: Swiss-Prot protein existence level 1. The M-Pol II complex possesses alpha-1,6-mannosyltransferase activity and is probably involved in the elongation of the mannan backbone of N-linked glycans on cell wall and periplasmic proteins. From Saccharomyces cerevisiae (strain ATCC 204508 / S288c) (Baker's yeast).
   5081..5126    +  misc_feature   MCS (fragment): pBluescript multiple cloning site
   5148..5474    +  CDS            LV1C_MOUSE: Experimental evidence at protein level: Swiss-Prot protein existence level 1. From Mus musculus (Mouse).
   5538..5864    +  CDS            LV1C_MOUSE: Experimental evidence at protein level: Swiss-Prot protein existence level 1. From Mus musculus (Mouse).
   5933..5954    +  misc_feature   MCS (fragment): pBluescript multiple cloning site
   5963..5981    -  promoter       T7 promoter: promoter for bacteriophage T7 RNA polymerase
   5989..6144    +  CDS            lacZα (fragment): LacZα fragment of β-galactosidase; lacZ fragment
   6148..6576    +  rep_origin     f1 ori (sequence partly withheld): f1 bacteriophage origin of replication; arrow indicates direction of (+) strand synthesis
   6604..6655    -  misc_feature   bom (fragment): basis of mobility region from pBR322
   6863..7525    -  CDS            HIS3: imidazoleglycerol-phosphate dehydratase, required for histidine biosynthesis; S. cerevisiae HIS3; yeast auxotrophic marker
   7526..54      -  promoter       HIS3 promoter (across the origin): S. cerevisiae HIS3
>Addgene plasmid #221120 | pRS413-TEF1pr-ANP1-FAPoptim | addgene full sequence | sequence record 438157 | Addgene NGS Result
AAAAAAAAAAATGAAAATCATTACCGAGGCATAAAAAAATATAGAGTGTACTAGAGGAGGCCAAGAGTAA
TAGAAAAAGAAAATTGCGGGAAAGGACTGTGTTATGACTTCCCTGACTAATGCCGTGTTCAAACGATACC
TGGCAGTGACTCCTAGCGCTCACCAAGCTCTTAAAACGGGAATTTATGGTGCACTCTCAGTACAATCTGC
TCTGATGCCGCATAGTTAAGCCAGCCCCGACACCCGCCAACACCCGCTGACGCGCCCTGACGGGCTTGTC
TGCTCCCGGCATCCGCTTACAGACAAGCTGTGACCGTCTCCGGGAGCTGCATGTGTCAGAGGTTTTCACC
GTCATCACCGAAACGCGCGAGACGAAAGGGCCTCGTGATACGCCTATTTTTATAGGTTAATGTCATGATA
ATAATGGTTTCTTAGGGTCCTTTTCATCACGTGCTATAAAAATAATTATAATTTAAATTTTTTAATATAA
ATATATAAATTAAAAATAGAAAGTAAAAAAAGAAATTAAAGAAAAAATAGTTTTTGTTTTCCGAAGATGT
AAAAGACTCTAGGGGGATCGCCAACAAATACTACCTTTTATCTTGCTCTTCCTGCTCTCAGGTATTAATG
CCGAATTGTTTCATCTTGTCTGTGTAGAAGACCACACACGAAAATCCTGTGATTTTACATTTTACTTATC
GTTAATCGAATGTATATCTATTTAATCTGCTTTTCTTGTCTAATAAATATATATGTAAAGTACGCTTTTT
GTTGAAATTTTTTAAACCTTTGTTTATTTTTTTTTCTTCATTCCGTAACTCTTCTACCTTCTTTATTTAC
TTTCTAAAATCCAAATACAAAACATAAAAATAAATAAACACAGAGTAAATTCCCAAATTATTCCATCATT
AAAAGATACGAGGCGCGTGTAAGTTACAGGCAAGCGATCCGTCAGGTGGCACTTTTCGGGGAAATGTGCG
CGGAACCCCTATTTGTTTATTTTTCTAAATACATTCAAATATGTATCCGCTCATGAGACAATAACCCTGA
TAAATGCTTCAATAATATTGAAAAAGGAAGAGTATGAGTATTCAACATTTCCGTGTCGCCCTTATTCCCT
TTTTTGCGGCATTTTGCCTTCCTGTTTTTGCTCACCCAGAAACGCTGGTGAAAGTAAAAGATGCTGAAGA
TCAGTTGGGTGCACGAGTGGGTTACATCGAACTGGATCTCAACAGCGGTAAGATCCTTGAGAGTTTTCGC
CCCGAAGAACGTTTTCCAATGATGAGCACTTTTAAAGTTCTGCTATGTGGCGCGGTATTATCCCGTATTG
ACGCCGGGCAAGAGCAACTCGGTCGCCGCATACACTATTCTCAGAATGACTTGGTTGAGTACTCACCAGT
CACAGAAAAGCATCTTACGGATGGCATGACAGTAAGAGAATTATGCAGTGCTGCCATAACCATGAGTGAT
AACACTGCGGCCAACTTACTTCTGACAACGATCGGAGGACCGAAGGAGCTAACCGCTTTTTTGCACAACA
TGGGGGATCATGTAACTCGCCTTGATCGTTGGGAACCGGAGCTGAATGAAGCCATACCAAACGACGAGCG
TGACACCACGATGCCTGTAGCAATGGCAACAACGTTGCGCAAACTATTAACTGGCGAACTACTTACTCTA
GCTTCCCGGCAACAATTAATAGACTGGATGGAGGCGGATAAAGTTGCAGGACCACTTCTGCGCTCGGCCC
TTCCGGCTGGCTGGTTTATTGCTGATAAATCTGGAGCCGGTGAGCGTGGGTCTCGCGGTATCATTGCAGC
ACTGGGGCCAGATGGTAAGCCCTCCCGTATCGTAGTTATCTACACGACGGGGAGTCAGGCAACTATGGAT
GAACGAAATAGACAGATCGCTGAGATAGGTGCCTCACTGATTAAGCATTGGTAACTGTCAGACCAAGTTT
ACTCATATATACTTTAGATTGATTTAAAACTTCATTTTTAATTTAAAAGGATCTAGGTGAAGATCCTTTT
TGATAATCTCATGACCAAAATCCCTTAACGTGAGTTTTCGTTCCACTGAGCGTCAGACCCCGTAGAAAAG
ATCAAAGGATCTTCTTGAGATCCTTTTTTTCTGCGCGTAATCTGCTGCTTGCAAACAAAAAAACCACCGC
TACCAGCGGTGGTTTGTTTGCCGGATCAAGAGCTACCAACTCTTTTTCCGAAGGTAACTGGCTTCAGCAG
AGCGCAGATACCAAATACTGTTCTTCTAGTGTAGCCGTAGTTAGGCCACCACTTCAAGAACTCTGTAGCA
CCGCCTACATACCTCGCTCTGCTAATCCTGTTACCAGTGGCTGCTGCCAGTGGCGATAAGTCGTGTCTTA
CCGGGTTGGACTCAAGACGATAGTTACCGGATAAGGCGCAGCGGTCGGGCTGAACGGGGGGTTCGTGCAC
ACAGCCCAGCTTGGAGCGAACGACCTACACCGAACTGAGATACCTACAGCGTGAGCTATGAGAAAGCGCC
ACGCTTCCCGAAGGGAGAAAGGCGGACAGGTATCCGGTAAGCGGCAGGGTCGGAACAGGAGAGCGCACGA
GGGAGCTTCCAGGGGGAAACGCCTGGTATCTTTATAGTCCTGTCGGGTTTCGCCACCTCTGACTTGAGCG
TCGATTTTTGTGATGCTCGTCAGGGGGGCGGAGCCTATGGAAAAACGCCAGCAACGCGGCCTTTTTACGG
TTCCTGGCCTTTTGCTGGCCTTTTGCTCACATGTTCTTTCCTGCGTTATCCCCTGATTCTGTGGATAACC
GTATTACCGCCTTTGAGTGAGCTGATACCGCTCGCCGCAGCCGAACGACCGAGCGCAGCGAGTCAGTGAG
CGAGGAAGCGGAAGAGCGCCCAATACGCAAACCGCCTCTCCCCGCGCGTTGGCCGATTCATTAATGCAGC
TGGCACGACAGGTTTCCCGACTGGAAAGCGGGCAGTGAGCGCAACGCAATTAATGTGAGTTAGCTCACTC
ATTAGGCACCCCAGGCTTTACACTTTATGCTTCCGGCTCGTATGTTGTGTGGAATTGTGAGCGGATAACA
ATTTCACACAGGAAACAGCTATGACCATGATTACGCCAAGCGCGCAATTAACCCTCACTAAAGGGAACAA
AAGCTGGAGCTCATAGCTTCAAAATGTTTCTACTCCTTTTTTACTCTTCCAGATTTTCTCGGACTCCGCG
CATCGCCGTACCACTTCAAAACACCCAAGCACAGCATACTAAATTTCCCCTCTTTCTTCCTCTAGGGTGT
CGTTAATTACCCGTACTAAAGGTTTGGAAAAGAAAAAAGAGACCGCCTCGTTTCTTTTTCTTCGTCGAAA
AAGGCAATAAAAATTTTTATCACGTTTCTTTTTCTTGAAAATTTTTTTTTTGATTTTTTTCTCTTTCGAT
GACCTCCCATTGATATTTAAGTTAATAAACGGTCTTCAATTTCTCAAGTTTCAGTTTCATTTTTCTTGTT
CTATTACAACTTTTTTTACTTCTTGCTCATTAGAAAGAAAGCATAGCAATCTAATCTAAGTTTTCTAGAA
CTAGTGGATCCATGAAGTATAATAACAGAAAACTCTCGTTCAACCCTACCACAGTAAGTATCGCTGGAAC
GTTGCTTACGGTGTTCTTTCTCACAAGACTCGTGCTTTCGTTCTTCTCGATATCGCTATTCCAGCTGGTA
ACTTTCCAAGGAATCTTCAAGCCCTATGTTCCAGATTTTAAAAATACTCCCAGCGTAGAGTTCTACGACC
TACGAAATTACCAAGGCAACAAAGATGGTTGGCAACAGGGTGACCGCATCTTGTTTTGCGTGCCACTGAG
AGATGCTTCTGAGCATCTTCCCATGTTTTTTAACCATCTGAATACCATGACATATCCGCACAACCTGATT
GATCTGTCGTTTTTGGTGAGTGACTCTTCGGATAACACCATGGGCGTGTTACTATCCAATCTACAGATGG
CGCAATCGCAACAAGACAAGTCCAAAAGGTTTGGTAACATCGAAATCTATGAGAAGGACTTCGGCCAAAT
CATTGGTCAGTCCTTTTCTGATCGTCACGGGTTTGGCGCCCAGGGCCCCAGAAGAAAGCTGATGGCCAGG
GCTCGTAATTGGCTTGGGTCCGTGGCCCTGAAACCATACCACTCCTGGGTTTACTGGAGAGACGTGGATG
TCGAAACCATCCCCACTACCATCATGGAGGATCTAATGCATCACGACAAGGACGTCATTGTCCCCAACGT
CTGGAGACCTTTACCAGACTGGCTGGGAAACATTCAACCCTACGATTTAAATTCATGGAAGGAATCAGAA
GGGGGTCTTCAATTGGCGGATTCCCTAGACGAAGATGCTGTCATTGTGGAAGGGTACCCAGAGTACGCCA
CTTGGAGACCTCACCTGGCATACATGAGAGACCCAAACGGTAATCCAGAAGACGAAATGGAATTGGACGG
TATTGGAGGGGTCTCGATTCTCGCGAAAGCTAAAGTATTCAGAACAGGCTCACACTTTCCTGCATTCTCC
TTTGAAAAGCACGCAGAGACAGAAGCATTCGGTAGGCTCTCCCGCAGGATGAATTACAATGTCATCGGCT
TGCCCCATTATGTCATCTGGCACATCTACGAACCTTCCAGCGACGACTTAAAGCACATGGCTTGGATGGC
TGAAGAGGAGAAGCGGAAACTAGAAGAAGAGAGAATTCGCGAATTTTACAACAAGATCTGGGAGATTGGA
TTTGAAGATGTCAGAGACCAATGGAACGAAGAAAGAGATTCAATCTTAAAAAACATTGACTCCACTTTGA
ACAATAAAGTCACTGTAGACTGGTCTGAAGAGGGAGATGGCTCGGAGCTGGTGGACTCAAAGGGTGACTT
TGTCTCACCAAACAACCAACAACAACAACAACAGCAACAACAACAACAACAGCAGCAGCAGCAACAGCAA
CAGCAACAACAGCTCGACGGCAACCCGCAGGGGAAACCTCTTGATGACAACGACAAGAACAAGAAAAAAC
ATCCTAAAGAAGTTCCATTAGACTTCGACCCTGATAGAAACCCCGGGCTGCAGGAATTCGATATCAAGCT
TATCGATACCGTCGACGCGGGTGCGGGTGCGGGTATGCAAGCTGTTGTTACTCAAGAACCATCTGTTACT
GTTTCTCCAGGTGGTACTGTTATCTTGACTTGTGGTTCTGGTACTGGTGCTGTTACTTCTGGTCACTACG
CTAACTGGTTCCAACAAAAGCCAGGTCAAGCTCCAAGAGCTTTGATCTTCGACACTGACAAGAAGTACTC
TTGGACTCCAGGTAGATTCTCTGGTTCTTTGTTGGGTGCTAAGGCTGCTTTGACTATCTCTGACGCTCAA
CCAGAAGACGAAGCTGAATACTACTGTTCTTTGTCTGACGTTGACGGTTACTTGTTCGGTGGTGGTACTC
AATTGACTGTTTTGTCTGGTGGTGGTGGTTCTGGTGGTGGTGGTTCTGGTGGTGGTGGTTCTGGTGGTGG
TGGTTCTCAAGCTGTTGTTACTCAAGAACCATCTGTTACTGTTTCTCCAGGTGGTACTGTTATCTTGACT
TGTGGTTCTGGTACTGGTGCTGTTACTTCTGGTCACTACGCTAACTGGTTCCAACAAAAGCCAGGTCAAG
CTCCAAGAGCTTTGATCTTCGACACTGACAAGAAGTACTCTTGGACTCCAGGTAGATTCTCTGGTTCTTT
GTTGGGTGCTAAGGCTGCTTTGACTATCTCTGACGCTCAACCAGAAGACGAAGCTGAATACTACTGTTCT
TTGTCTGACGTTGACGGTTACTTGTTCGGTGGTGGTACTCAATTGACTGTTTTGTCTGAGCAGAAGCTGA
TCAGCGAGGAGGACCTGGAGCAGAAGCTGATCAGCGAGGAGGACCTGTAACGCCTCGAGGGGGGGCCCGG
TACCCAATTCGCCCTATAGTGAGTCGTATTACGCGCGCTCACTGGCCGTCGTTTTACAACGTCGTGACTG
GGAAAACCCTGGCGTTACCCAACTTAATCGCCTTGCAGCACATCCCCCTTTCGCCAGCTGGCGTAATAGC
GAAGAGGCCCGCACCGATCGCCCTTCCCAACAGTTGCGCAGCCTGAATGGCGAATGG
[124 nt withheld, positions 6148-6271]
C
[91 nt withheld, positions 6273-6363]
A
[49 nt withheld, positions 6365-6413]
CCTTTGACGTTGGAGTCCACGTTCTTT
[37 nt withheld, positions 6441-6477]
ACCCTATCTCGGTCTATTCTTTTGATTTATAAGGGATTTTGCCGATTTCGGCCTATTGGTTAAAAAATGA
GCTGATTTAACAAAAATTTAACGCGAATTTTAACAAAATATTAACGCTTACAATTTCCTGATGCGGTATT
TTCTCCTTACGCATCTGTGCGGTATTTCACACCGCATAGATCCGTCGAGTTCAAGAGAAAAAAAAAGAAA
AAGCAAAAAGAAAAAAGGAAAGCGCGCCTCGTTCAGAATGACACGTATAGAATGATGCATTACCTTGTCA
TCTTCAGTATCATACTGTTCGTATACATACTTACTGACATTCATAGGTATACATATATACACATGTATAT
ATATCGTATGCTGCAGCTTTAAATAATCGGTGTCACTACATAAGAACACCTTTGGTGGAGGGAACATCGT
TGGTACCATTGGGCGAGGTGGCTTCTCTTATGGCAACCGCAAGAGCCTTGAACGCACTCTCACTACGGTG
ATGATCATTCTTGCCTCGCAGACAATCAACGTGGAGGGTAATTCTGCTAGCCTCTGCAAAGCTTTCAAGA
AAATGCGGGATCATCTCGCAAGAGAGATCTCCTACTTTCTCCCTTTGCAAACCAAGTTCGACAACTGCGT
ACGGCCTGTTCGAAAGATCTACCACCGCTCTGGAAAGTGCCTCATCCAAAGGCGCAAATCCTGATCCAAA
CCTTTTTACTCCACGCACGGCCCCTAGGGCCTCTTTAAAAGCTTGACCGAGAGCAATCCCGCAGTCTTCA
GTGGTGTGATGGTCGTCTATGTGTAAGTCACCAATGCACTCAACGATTAGCGACCAGCCGGAATGCTTGG
CCAGAGCATGTATCATATGGTCCAGAAACCCTATACCTGTGTGGACGTTAATCACTTGCGATTGTGTGGC
CTGTTCTGCTACTGCTTCTGCCTCTTTTTCTGGGAAGATCGAGTGCTCTATCGCTAGGGGACCACCCTTT
AAAGAGATCGCAATCTGAATCTTGGTTTCATTTGTAATACGCTTTACTAGGGCTTTCTGCTCTGTCATCT
TTGCCTTCGTTTATCTTGCCTGCTCATTTTTTAGTATATTCTTCGAAGAAATCACATTACTTTATATAAT
GTATAATTCATTATGTGATAATGCCAATCGCTAAGAAAAAAAAAGAGTCATCCGCTAGGTGG
